Addgene plasmid #142539: TFORF0120
Purpose: Lentiviral vector for overexpressing transcription factor ORFs with unique 24-bp barcodes. Barcodes facilitate identification of transcription factors in pooled screens.
Depositing lab: Feng Zhang. Depositing organization: Broad Institute. Publication: A transcription factor atlas of directed differentiation. Joung J, Ma S, Tay T, Geiger-Schuller KR, Kirchgatterer PC, Verdine VK, Guo B, Arias-Garcia MA, Allen WE, Singh A, Kuksenko O, Abudayyeh OO, Gootenberg JS, Fu Z, Macrae RK, Buenrostro JD, Regev A, Zhang F. Cell. 2023 Jan 5;186(1):209-229.e26. doi: 10.1016/j.cell.2022.11.026. PubMed 36608654.
Backbone
  Vector backbone: pLX_TRC317
  Backbone manufacturer: Broad Institute Genetic Perturbation Platform
  Backbone size w/o insert (bp): 8264
  Vector type: Mammalian Expression, Lentiviral
  Selectable markers: Puromycin
Growth in bacteria
  Bacterial resistance: Ampicillin, 100 μg/mL
  Growth temperature: 37°C
  Growth strain: NEB Stable
  Copy number: High Copy
Gene/Insert
  Gene/Insert name: ELMSAN1
  Species: H. sapiens (human)
  Insert size (bp): 3239
  Entrez Gene: MIDEAS (a.k.a. C14orf117, C14orf43, ELMSAN1, LSR68, c14_5541)
  Promoter: EF1a
  Cloning method: Unknown
  Sequencing primers: 5′ GGGTGGAGACTGAAGTTAGGCCAG; 3′ CACATAGCGTAAAAGGAGCAACATAG
Terms and licenses: Academic/Nonprofit Terms; Industry Terms: Not Available to Industry
Depositor comments: NM_194278,NM_001043318,ENST00000394071,ENST00000286523 . The transcription factor ORF portion of this plasmid was synthesized by Genewiz. Please test multiple small colonies in case of plasmid recombination. To make this collection available in a timely manner, a portion of this collection was not fully sequenced by Addgene. If an Addgene verified full plasmid sequence is not available, please contact us prior to placing an order to request the full sequence.
How to cite: TFORF0120 was a gift from Feng Zhang (Addgene plasmid # 142539 ; http://n2t.net/addgene:142539 ; RRID:Addgene_142539)
