[The description below was written by a language model from this plasmid's Addgene catalogue record and pLannotate feature annotations shown in this document.]
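Description:
TFORF0120 is a lentiviral mammalian expression plasmid built on the pLX_TRC317 backbone and belongs to a barcoded library of human transcription factor open reading frames. It is propagated in E. coli through a high-copy ColE1/pUC-type origin with ampicillin resistance (β-lactamase under its own promoter). An f1 origin and remnants of a lac/T7/T3 cloning region are also present in the bacterial portion. The depositor cautions that the plasmid can recombine, as is common for LTR-containing vectors. The sequenced record is 11,503 nt, consistent with the stated backbone and insert sizes.

The viral cassette has a third-generation layout. An RSV promoter drives a truncated HIV-1 5' LTR, followed by the Ψ packaging signal, a gag fragment, the Rev response element and a cPPT/CTS, and it ends in a self-inactivating ΔU3 3' LTR with a downstream SV40 polyadenylation signal. Two expression units sit within the transfer region. An SV40 early promoter/origin segment precedes the puromycin N-acetyltransferase gene for selection of transduced cells. The strong constitutive EF-1α promoter drives the human ELMSAN1 coding sequence (current gene symbol MIDEAS), which was produced by gene synthesis. A WPRE downstream of the ORF enhances transcript stability and expression. No epitope tag or fluorescent reporter is annotated.

According to the record, each library member carries a unique 24-bp barcode, but this is not annotated in the feature table. The short region between the ORF and the WPRE, which includes a small U6-like fragment, may hold it, though the record does not confirm this. The barcode allows the overexpressed factor to be identified by sequencing in pooled screens, such as those studying transcription-factor-directed differentiation.
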