Features (pLannotate 1.2.2; 31 found; start..end, strand, type, name):
      5..231     +  promoter       RSV promoter: Rous sarcoma virus enhancer/promoter
    232..412     +  LTR            5' LTR (truncated): truncated 5' long terminal repeat (LTR) from HIV-1
    459..584     +  misc_feature   HIV-1 Ψ: packaging signal of human immunodeficiency virus type 1
    568..931     +  CDS            HIV-1 gag (fragment): gag protein from human immunodeficiency virus 1; gag
   1077..1310    +  misc_feature   RRE: The Rev response element (RRE) of HIV-1 allows for Rev-dependent mRNA export from the nucleus to the cytoplasm.
   1687..1713    +  CDS            Rev (fragment): human immunodeficiency virus 1 (HIV-1) Rev protein; rev; enhances nuclear export of unspliced and incompletely spliced viral mRNAs
   1720..1743    +  promoter       SV40 promoter (fragment): SV40 early promoter
   1744..1815    +  promoter       SV40 promoter (fragment): SV40 enhancer and early promoter
   1839..1974    +  rep_origin     SV40 ori: SV40 origin of replication
   2020..2616    +  CDS            PuroR (fragment): puromycin N-acetyltransferase; pac from Streptomyces; confers resistance to puromycin
   2665..2782    +  misc_feature   cPPT/CTS: central polypurine tract and central termination sequence of HIV-1
   2847..2913    +  CDS            small t antigen (fragment): SV40 (simian virus 40) small t antigen
   2920..4098    +  promoter       EF-1α promoter: strong constitutive promoter for human elongation factor EF-1α
   4115..7249    +  CDS            MIDEAS: MDEAS_HUMAN - Also known as C14orf117 Experimental evidence at protein level: Swiss-Prot protein existence level 1. From Homo sapiens (Human).
   7265..7318    +  promoter       U6 promoter (fragment): RNA polymerase III promoter for human U6 snRNA
   7360..7948    +  misc_feature   WPRE: woodchuck hepatitis virus posttranscriptional regulatory element
   7999..8018    +  misc_feature   cPPT/CTS (fragment): central polypurine tract and central termination sequence of HIV-1
   8020..8253    +  LTR            3' LTR (ΔU3): self-inactivating 3' long terminal repeat (LTR) from HIV-1
   8331..8452    +  polyA_signal   SV40 poly(A) signal: SV40 polyadenylation signal
   8492..8627    +  rep_origin     SV40 ori: SV40 origin of replication
   8648..8666    -  promoter       T7 promoter: promoter for bacteriophage T7 RNA polymerase
   8674..8829    +  CDS            lacZα (fragment): LacZα fragment of β-galactosidase; lacZ fragment
   8834..9262    +  rep_origin     f1 ori (sequence partly withheld): f1 bacteriophage origin of replication; arrow indicates direction of (+) strand synthesis
   9315..9419    +  promoter       AmpR promoter: bla
   9420..10280   +  CDS            AmpR: β-lactamase; bla; confers resistance to ampicillin, carbenicillin, and related antibiotics
  10451..11039   +  rep_origin     ori: high-copy-number ColE1/pMB1/pBR322/pUC origin of replication
  11222..11314   +  CDS            lacI (fragment): lac repressor; lacI; The lac repressor binds to the lac operator to inhibit transcription in E. coli. This inhibition can be relieved by adding lactose or isopropyl-β-D-thiogalactopyranoside (IPTG).
  11327..11348   +  protein_bind   CAP binding site: CAP binding activates transcription in the presence of cAMP. E. coli catabolite activator protein
  11363..11393   +  promoter       lac promoter: promoter for the E. coli lac operon
  11397..11419   +  protein_bind   lac operator (fragment): The lac repressor binds to the lac operator to inhibit transcription in E. coli. This inhibition can be relieved by adding lactose or isopropyl-β-D-thiogalactopyranoside (IPTG). lac repressor encoded by lacI
  11462..11480   +  promoter       T3 promoter: promoter for bacteriophage T3 RNA polymerase
>Addgene plasmid #142539 | TFORF0120 | addgene full sequence | sequence record 395959 | Addgene NGS Result
TTAATGTAGTCTTATGCAATACTCTTGTAGTCTTGCAACATGGTAACGATGAGTTAGCAACATGCCTTAC
AAGGAGAGAAAAAGCACCGTGCATGCCGATTGGTGGAAGTAAGGTGGTACGATCGTGCCTTATTAGGAAG
GCAACAGACGGGTCTGACATGGATTGGACGAACCACTGAATTGCCGCATTGCAGAGATATTGTATTTAAG
TGCCTAGCTCGATACATAAACGGGTCTCTCTGGTTAGACCAGATCTGAGCCTGGGAGCTCTCTGGCTAAC
TAGGGAACCCACTGCTTAAGCCTCAATAAAGCTTGCCTTGAGTGCTTCAAGTAGTGTGTGCCCGTCTGTT
GTGTGACTCTGGTAACTAGAGATCCCTCAGACCCTTTTAGTCAGTGTGGAAAATCTCTAGCAGTGGCGCC
CGAACAGGGACTTGAAAGCGAAAGGGAAACCAGAGGAGCTCTCTCGACGCAGGACTCGGCTTGCTGAAGC
GCGCACGGCAAGAGGCGAGGGGCGGCGACTGGTGAGTACGCCAAAAATTTTGACTAGCGGAGGCTAGAAG
GAGAGAGATGGGTGCGAGAGCGTCAGTATTAAGCGGGGGAGAATTAGATCGCGATGGGAAAAAATTCGGT
TAAGGCCAGGGGGAAAGAAAAAATATAAATTAAAACATATAGTATGGGCAAGCAGGGAGCTAGAACGATT
CGCAGTTAATCCTGGCCTGTTAGAAACATCAGAAGGCTGTAGACAAATACTGGGACAGCTACAACCATCC
CTTCAGACAGGATCAGAAGAACTTAGATCATTATATAATACAGTAGCAACCCTCTATTGTGTGCATCAAA
GGATAGAGATAAAAGACACCAAGGAAGCTTTAGACAAGATAGAGGAAGAGCAAAACAAAAGTAAGACCAC
CGCACAGCAAGCGGCCGCTGATCTTCAGACCTGGAGGAGGAGATATGAGGGACAATTGGAGAAGTGAATT
ATATAAATATAAAGTAGTAAAAATTGAACCATTAGGAGTAGCACCCACCAAGGCAAAGAGAAGAGTGGTG
CAGAGAGAAAAAAGAGCAGTGGGAATAGGAGCTTTGTTCCTTGGGTTCTTGGGAGCAGCAGGAAGCACTA
TGGGCGCAGCGTCAATGACGCTGACGGTACAGGCCAGACAATTATTGTCTGGTATAGTGCAGCAGCAGAA
CAATTTGCTGAGGGCTATTGAGGCGCAACAGCATCTGTTGCAACTCACAGTCTGGGGCATCAAGCAGCTC
CAGGCAAGAATCCTGGCTGTGGAAAGATACCTAAAGGATCAACAGCTCCTGGGGATTTGGGGTTGCTCTG
GAAAACTCATTTGCACCACTGCTGTGCCTTGGAATGCTAGTTGGAGTAATAAATCTCTGGAACAGATTTG
GAATCACACGACCTGGATGGAGTGGGACAGAGAAATTAACAATTACACAAGCTTAATACACTCCTTAATT
GAAGAATCGCAAAACCAGCAAGAAAAGAATGAACAAGAATTATTGGAATTAGATAAATGGGCAAGTTTGT
GGAATTGGTTTAACATAACAAATTGGCTGTGGTATATAAAATTATTCATAATGATAGTAGGAGGCTTGGT
AGGTTTAAGAATAGTTTTTGCTGTACTTTCTATAGTGAATAGAGTTAGGCAGGGATATTCACCATTATCG
TTTCAGACCCACCTCCCAACCCCGAGGGGACCCATGCATTGCATCTCAATTAGTCAGCAACCAGGTGTGG
AAAGTCCCCAGGCTCCCCAGCAGGCAGAAGTATGCAAAGCATGCGTCTCAATTAGTCAGCAACCATAGTC
CCGCCCCTAACTCCGCCCATCCCGCCCCTAACTCCGCCCAGTTCCGCCCATTCTCCGCCCCATGGCTGAC
TAATTTTTTTTATTTATGCAGAGGCCGAGGCCGCCTCGGCCTCTGAGCTATTCCAGAAGTAGTGAGGAGG
CTTTTTTGGAGGCCTAGGCTTTTGCAAAAAGCTTTCTAGAGGTACCACCGGAGCTTACCATGACCGAGTA
CAAGCCCACGGTGCGCCTCGCCACCCGCGACGACGTCCCCAGGGCCGTACGCACCCTCGCCGCCGCGTTC
GCCGACTACCCCGCCACGCGCCACACCGTCGATCCGGACCGCCACATCGAGCGGGTCACCGAGCTGCAAG
AACTCTTCCTCACGCGCGTCGGGCTCGACATCGGCAAGGTGTGGGTCGCGGACGACGGCGCCGCCGTGGC
GGTCTGGACCACGCCGGAGAGCGTCGAAGCGGGGGCGGTGTTCGCCGAGATCGGCCCGCGCATGGCCGAG
TTGAGCGGTTCCCGGCTGGCCGCGCAGCAACAGATGGAAGGCCTCCTGGCGCCGCACCGGCCCAAGGAGC
CCGCGTGGTTCCTGGCCACCGTCGGCGTCTCGCCCGACCACCAGGGCAAGGGTCTGGGCAGCGCCGTCGT
GCTCCCCGGAGTGGAGGCGGCCGAGCGCGCCGGGGTGCCCGCCTTCCTGGAGACCTCCGCGCCCCGCAAC
CTCCCCTTCTACGAGCGGCTCGGCTTCACCGTCACCGCCGACGTCGAGGTGCCCGAAGGACCGCGCACCT
GGTGCATGACCCGCAAGCCCGGTGCCAGTTAACGAATTCTAGATCTTGAGACAAATGGCAGTATTCATCC
ACAATTTTAAAAGAAAAGGGGGGATTGGGGGGTACAGTGCAGGGGAAAGAATAGTAGACATAATAGCAAC
AGACATACAAACTAAAGAATTACAAAAACAAATTACAAAAATTCAAAATTTTCGGGTTTATTACAGGGAC
AGCAGAGATCCACTTTGGCGCCGGCTCGAGGCCTGCAGGTGCAAAGATGGATAAAGTTTTAAACAGAGAG
GAATCTTTGCAGCTAATGGACCTTCTAGGTCTTGAAAGGAGTGGGAATTGGCTCCGGTGCCCGTCAGTGG
GCAGAGCGCACATCGCCCACAGTCCCCGAGAAGTTGGGGGGAGGGGTCGGCAATTGAACCGGTGCCTAGA
GAAGGTGGCGCGGGGTAAACTGGGAAAGTGATGTCGTGTACTGGCTCCGCCTTTTTCCCGAGGGTGGGGG
AGAACCGTATATAAGTGCAGTAGTCGCCGTGAACGTTCTTTTTCGCAACGGGTTTGCCGCCAGAACACAG
GTAAGTGCCGTGTGTGGTTCCCGCGGGCCTGGCCTCTTTACGGGTTATGGCCCTTGCGTGCCTTGAATTA
CTTCCACCTGGCTGCAGTACGTGATTCTTGATCCCGAGCTTCGGGTTGGAAGTGGGTGGGAGAGTTCGAG
GCCTTGCGCTTAAGGAGCCCCTTCGCCTCGTGCTTGAGTTGAGGCCTGGCCTGGGCGCTGGGGCCGCCGC
GTGCGAATCTGGTGGCACCTTCGCGCCTGTCTCGCTGCTTTCGATAAGTCTCTAGCCATTTAAAATTTTT
GATGACCTGCTGCGACGCTTTTTTTCTGGCAAGATAGTCTTGTAAATGCGGGCCAAGATCTGCACACTGG
TATTTCGGTTTTTGGGGCCGCGGGCGGCGACGGGGCCCGTGCGTCCCAGCGCACATGTTCGGCGAGGCGG
GGCCTGCGAGCGCGGCCACCGAGAATCGGACGGGGGTAGTCTCAAGCTGGCCGGCCTGCTCTGGTGCCTG
GCCTCGCGCCGCCGTGTATCGCCCCGCCCTGGGCGGCAAGGCTGGCCCGGTCGGCACCAGTTGCGTGAGC
GGAAAGATGGCCGCTTCCCGGCCCTGCTGCAGGGAGCTCAAAATGGAGGACGCGGCGCTCGGGAGAGCGG
GCGGGTGAGTCACCCACACAAAGGAAAAGGGCCTTTCCGTCCTCAGCCGTCGCTTCATGTGACTCCACGG
AGTACCGGGCGCCGTCCAGGCACCTCGATTAGTTCTCGAGCTTTTGGAGTACGTCGTCTTTAGGTTGGGG
GGAGGGGTTTTATGCGATGGAGTTTCCCCACACTGAGTGGGTGGAGACTGAAGTTAGGCCAGCTTGGCAC
TTGATGTAATTCTCCTTGGAATTTGCCCTTTTTGAGTTTGGATCTTGGTTCATTCTCAAGCCTCAGACAG
TGGTTCAAAGTTTTTTTCTTCCATTTCAGGTGTCGTGAGGCTAGCACCGCCACCATGAACCTCCAGGCCC
AGCCCAAGGCTCAGAACAAGCGGAAGCGTTGCCTCTTCGGGGGCCAGGAACCAGCTCCCAAGGAGCAGCC
CCCTCCCCTGCAGCCCCCCCAGCAGTCCATCAGAGTGAAGGAGGAGCAGTACCTCGGGCACGAGGGTCCA
GGAGGGGCAGTCTCCACCTCTCAGCCTGTGGAACTGCCCCCTCCTAGCAGCCTGGCCCTGCTGAACTCTG
TGGTATATGGGCCTGAGCGGACCTCAGCAGCCATGCTGTCCCAGCAGGTGGCCTCAGTAAAGTGGCCCAA
CTCTGTGATGGCTCCAGGGCGGGGCCCGGAGCGTGGAGGAGGTGGGGGTGTCAGTGACAGCAGCTGGCAG
CAGCAGCCAGGCCAGCCTCCACCCCATTCAACATGGAACTGCCACAGTCTGTCCCTCTACAGTGCAACCA
AGGGGAGCCCGCATCCTGGAGTGGGAGTCCCGACTTACTATAACCACCCTGAGGCACTGAAGCGGGAGAA
AGCGGGGGGCCCACAGCTGGACCGCTATGTGCGACCAATGATGCCACAGAAGGTGCAGCTGGAGGTAGGG
CGGCCCCAGGCACCCCTGAATTCTTTCCACGCAGCCAAGAAACCCCCAAACCAGTCACTGCCCCTGCAAC
CCTTCCAGCTGGCATTCGGCCACCAGGTGAACCGGCAGGTCTTCCGGCAGGGCCCACCGCCCCCAAACCC
GGTGGCTGCCTTCCCTCCACAGAAGCAGCAGCAGCAGCAGCAACCACAGCAGCAGCAGCAGCAGCAGCAG
GCAGCCCTACCCCAGATGCCGCTCTTTGAGAACTTCTATTCCATGCCGCAGCAACCCTCGCAGCAACCCC
AGGACTTTGGCCTGCAGCCAGCTGGGCCACTGGGACAGTCCCACCTGGCTCACCACAGCATGGCACCCTA
CCCCTTCCCCCCCAACCCAGATATGAACCCAGAACTGCGCAAGGCCCTTCTGCAGGACTCAGCCCCGCAG
CCAGCGCTACCTCAGGTCCAGATCCCCTTCCCCCGCCGCTCCCGCCGCCTCTCTAAGGAGGGTATCCTGC
CTCCCAGCGCCCTGGATGGGGCTGGCACCCAGCCTGGGCAGGAGGCCACTGGCAACCTGTTCCTACATCA
CTGGCCCCTGCAGCAGCCGCCACCTGGCTCCCTGGGGCAGCCCCATCCTGAAGCTCTGGGATTCCCGCTG
GAGCTGAGGGAGTCGCAGCTACTGCCTGATGGGGAGAGACTAGCACCCAATGGCCGGGAGCGAGAGGCTC
CTGCCATGGGCAGCGAGGAGGGCATGAGGGCAGTGAGCACAGGGGACTGTGGGCAGGTGCTACGGGGCGG
AGTGATCCAGAGCACGCGACGGAGGCGCCGGGCATCCCAGGAGGCCAATTTGCTGACCCTGGCCCAGAAG
GCTGTGGAGCTGGCCTCACTGCAGAATGCAAAGGATGGCAGTGGTTCTGAAGAGAAGCGGAAAAGTGTAT
TGGCCTCAACTACCAAGTGTGGGGTGGAGTTTTCTGAGCCTTCCTTAGCCACCAAGCGAGCACGAGAAGA
CAGTGGGATGGTACCCCTCATCATCCCAGTGTCTGTGCCTGTGCGAACTGTGGACCCAACTGAGGCAGCC
CAGGCTGGAGGTCTTGATGAGGACGGGAAGGGTCCTGAACAGAACCCTGCTGAGCACAAGCCATCAGTCA
TCGTCACCCGCAGGCGGTCCACCCGAATCCCCGGGACAGATGCTCAAGCTCAGGCAGAGGACATGAATGT
CAAGTTGGAGGGGGAGCCTTCCGTGCGGAAACCAAAGCAGCGGCCCAGGCCCGAGCCCCTCATCATCCCC
ACCAAGGCGGGCACTTTCATCGCCCCTCCCGTCTACTCCAACATCACCCCATACCAGAGCCACCTGCGCT
CTCCCGTGCGCCTAGCTGACCACCCCTCTGAGCGGAGCTTTGAGCTACCTCCCTACACGCCGCCCCCCAT
CCTCAGCCCTGTGCGGGAAGGCTCTGGCCTCTACTTCAATGCCATCATATCAACCAGCACCATCCCTGCC
CCTCCTCCCATCACGCCTAAGAGTGCCCATCGCACGCTGCTCCGGACTAACAGTGCTGAAGTAACCCCGC
CTGTCCTCTCTGTGATGGGGGAGGCCACCCCAGTGAGCATCGAGCCACGGATCAACGTGGGCTCCCGGTT
CCAGGCAGAAATCCCCTTGATGAGGGACCGTGCCCTGGCAGCTGCAGATCCCCACAAGGCTGACTTGGTG
TGGCAGCCATGGGAGGACCTAGAGAGCAGCCGGGAGAAGCAGAGGCAAGTGGAAGACCTGCTGACAGCCG
CCTGCTCCAGCATTTTCCCTGGTGCTGGCACCAACCAGGAGCTGGCCCTGCACTGTCTGCACGAATCCAG
AGGAGACATCCTGGAAACGCTGAATAAGCTGCTGCTGAAGAAGCCCCTGCGGCCCCACAACCATCCGCTG
GCAACTTATCACTACACAGGCTCTGACCAGTGGAAGATGGCCGAGAGGAAGCTGTTCAACAAAGGCATTG
CCATCTACAAGAAGGATTTCTTCCTGGTGCAGAAGCTGATCCAGACCAAGACCGTGGCCCAGTGCGTGGA
GTTCTACTACACCTACAAGAAGCAGGTGAAAATCGGCCGCAATGGGACTCTAACCTTTGGGGATGTGGAT
ACGAGCGATGAGAAGTCGGCCCAGGAAGAGGTTGAAGTGGATATTAAGACTTCCCAAAAGTTCCCAAGGG
TGCCTCTTCCCAGAAGAGAGTCCCCAAGTGAAGAGAGGCTGGAGCCCAAGAGGGAGGTGAAGGAGCCCAG
GAAGGAGGGGGAGGAGGAGGTGCCAGAGATCCAAGAGAAGGAGGAGCAGGAAGAGGGGCGAGAGCGCAGC
AGGCGGGCAGCGGCAGTCAAAGCCACGCAGACACTACAGGCCAATGAGTCGGCCAGTGACATCCTCATCC
TCCGGAGCCACGAGTCCAACGCCCCTGGGTCTGCCGGTGGCCAGGCCTCGGAGAAGCCAAGGGAAGGGAC
AGGGAAGTCACGAAGGGCACTACCTTTTTCAGAGAAGAAGAAAAAAACAGAGACATTCAGTAAGACCCAG
AATCAGGAGAACACTTTCCCCTGTAAAAAATGTGGCAGGTAGTAATGAACTAGTCCGTAACTTGAAAGTA
TTTCGATTTCTTGGCTTTATATATCTTGTGGAAAGGACGATGAAGCTCACGGTATAAAGGTCGCACGCGT
TAAGTCGACAATCAACCTCTGGATTACAAAATTTGTGAAAGATTGACTGGTATTCTTAACTATGTTGCTC
CTTTTACGCTATGTGGATACGCTGCTTTAATGCCTTTGTATCATGCTATTGCTTCCCGTATGGCTTTCAT
TTTCTCCTCCTTGTATAAATCCTGGTTGCTGTCTCTTTATGAGGAGTTGTGGCCCGTTGTCAGGCAACGT
GGCGTGGTGTGCACTGTGTTTGCTGACGCAACCCCCACTGGTTGGGGCATTGCCACCACCTGTCAGCTCC
TTTCCGGGACTTTCGCTTTCCCCCTCCCTATTGCCACGGCGGAACTCATCGCCGCCTGCCTTGCCCGCTG
CTGGACAGGGGCTCGGCTGTTGGGCACTGACAATTCCGTGGTGTTGTCGGGGAAATCATCGTCCTTTCCT
TGGCTGCTCGCCTGTGTTGCCACCTGGATTCTGCGCGGGACGTCCTTCTGCTACGTCCCTTCGGCCCTCA
ATCCAGCGGACCTTCCTTCCCGCGGCCTGCTGCCGGCTCTGCGGCCTCTTCCGCGTCTTCGCCTTCGCCC
TCAGACGAGTCGGATCTCCCTTTGGGCCGCCTCCCCGCGTCGACTTTAAGACCAATGACTTACAAGGCAG
CTGTAGATCTTAGCCACTTTTTAAAAGAAAAGGGGGGACTGGAAGGGCTAATTCACTCCCAACGAAGACA
AGATCTGCTTTTTGCTTGTACTGGGTCTCTCTGGTTAGACCAGATCTGAGCCTGGGAGCTCTCTGGCTAA
CTAGGGAACCCACTGCTTAAGCCTCAATAAAGCTTGCCTTGAGTGCTTCAAGTAGTGTGTGCCCGTCTGT
TGTGTGACTCTGGTAACTAGAGATCCCTCAGACCCTTTTAGTCAGTGTGGAAAATCTCTAGCAGTACGTA
TAGTAGTTCATGTCATCTTATTATTCAGTATTTATAACTTGCAAAGAAATGAATATCAGAGAGTGAGAGG
AACTTGTTTATTGCAGCTTATAATGGTTACAAATAAAGCAATAGCATCACAAATTTCACAAATAAAGCAT
TTTTTTCACTGCATTCTAGTTGTGGTTTGTCCAAACTCATCAATGTATCTTATCATGTCTGGCTCTAGCT
ATCCCGCCCCTAACTCCGCCCATCCCGCCCCTAACTCCGCCCAGTTCCGCCCATTCTCCGCCCCATGGCT
GACTAATTTTTTTTATTTATGCAGAGGCCGAGGCCGCCTCGGCCTCTGAGCTATTCCAGAAGTAGTGAGG
AGGCTTTTTTGGAGGCCTAGGGACGTACCCAATTCGCCCTATAGTGAGTCGTATTACGCGCGCTCACTGG
CCGTCGTTTTACAACGTCGTGACTGGGAAAACCCTGGCGTTACCCAACTTAATCGCCTTGCAGCACATCC
CCCTTTCGCCAGCTGGCGTAATAGCGAAGAGGCCCGCACCGATCGCCCTTCCCAACAGTTGCGCAGCCTG
AATGGCGAATGGG
[124 nt withheld, positions 8834-8957]
C
[91 nt withheld, positions 8959-9049]
A
[49 nt withheld, positions 9051-9099]
CCTTTGACGTTGGAGTCCACGTTCTTT
[37 nt withheld, positions 9127-9163]
ACCCTATCTCGGTCTATTCTTTTGATTTATAAGGGATTTTGCCGATTTCGGCCTATTGGTTAAAAAATGA
GCTGATTTAACAAAAATTTAACGCGAATTTTAACAAAATATTAACGCTTACAATTTAGGTGGCACTTTTC
GGGGAAATGTGCGCGGAACCCCTATTTGTTTATTTTTCTAAATACATTCAAATATGTATCCGCTCATGAG
ACAATAACCCTGATAAATGCTTCAATAATATTGAAAAAGGAAGAGTATGAGTATTCAACATTTCCGTGTC
GCCCTTATTCCCTTTTTTGCGGCATTTTGCCTTCCTGTTTTTGCTCACCCAGAAACGCTGGTGAAAGTAA
AAGATGCTGAAGATCAGTTGGGTGCACGAGTGGGTTACATCGAACTGGATCTCAACAGCGGTAAGATCCT
TGAGAGTTTTCGCCCCGAAGAACGTTTTCCAATGATGAGCACTTTTAAAGTTCTGCTATGTGGCGCGGTA
TTATCCCGTATTGACGCCGGGCAAGAGCAACTCGGTCGCCGCATACACTATTCTCAGAATGACTTGGTTG
AGTACTCACCAGTCACAGAAAAGCATCTTACGGATGGCATGACAGTAAGAGAATTATGCAGTGCTGCCAT
AACCATGAGTGATAACACTGCGGCCAACTTACTTCTGACAACGATCGGAGGACCGAAGGAGCTAACCGCT
TTTTTGCACAACATGGGGGATCATGTAACTCGCCTTGATCGTTGGGAACCGGAGCTGAATGAAGCCATAC
CAAACGACGAGCGTGACACCACGATGCCTGTAGCAATGGCAACAACGTTGCGCAAACTATTAACTGGCGA
ACTACTTACTCTAGCTTCCCGGCAACAATTAATAGACTGGATGGAGGCGGATAAAGTTGCAGGACCACTT
CTGCGCTCGGCCCTTCCGGCTGGCTGGTTTATTGCTGATAAATCTGGAGCCGGTGAGCGTGGGTCTCGCG
GTATCATTGCAGCACTGGGGCCAGATGGTAAGCCCTCCCGTATCGTAGTTATCTACACGACGGGGAGTCA
GGCAACTATGGATGAACGAAATAGACAGATCGCTGAGATAGGTGCCTCACTGATTAAGCATTGGTAACTG
TCAGACCAAGTTTACTCATATATACTTTAGATTGATTTAAAACTTCATTTTTAATTTAAAAGGATCTAGG
TGAAGATCCTTTTTGATAATCTCATGACCAAAATCCCTTAACGTGAGTTTTCGTTCCACTGAGCGTCAGA
CCCCGTAGAAAAGATCAAAGGATCTTCTTGAGATCCTTTTTTTCTGCGCGTAATCTGCTGCTTGCAAACA
AAAAAACCACCGCTACCAGCGGTGGTTTGTTTGCCGGATCAAGAGCTACCAACTCTTTTTCCGAAGGTAA
CTGGCTTCAGCAGAGCGCAGATACCAAATACTGTTCTTCTAGTGTAGCCGTAGTTAGGCCACCACTTCAA
GAACTCTGTAGCACCGCCTACATACCTCGCTCTGCTAATCCTGTTACCAGTGGCTGCTGCCAGTGGCGAT
AAGTCGTGTCTTACCGGGTTGGACTCAAGACGATAGTTACCGGATAAGGCGCAGCGGTCGGGCTGAACGG
GGGGTTCGTGCACACAGCCCAGCTTGGAGCGAACGACCTACACCGAACTGAGATACCTACAGCGTGAGCT
ATGAGAAAGCGCCACGCTTCCCGAAGGGAGAAAGGCGGACAGGTATCCGGTAAGCGGCAGGGTCGGAACA
GGAGAGCGCACGAGGGAGCTTCCAGGGGGAAACGCCTGGTATCTTTATAGTCCTGTCGGGTTTCGCCACC
TCTGACTTGAGCGTCGATTTTTGTGATGCTCGTCAGGGGGGCGGAGCCTATGGAAAAACGCCAGCAACGC
GGCCTTTTTACGGTTCCTGGCCTTTTGCTGGCCTTTTGCTCACATGTTCTTTCCTGCGTTATCCCCTGAT
TCTGTGGATAACCGTATTACCGCCTTTGAGTGAGCTGATACCGCTCGCCGCAGCCGAACGACCGAGCGCA
GCGAGTCAGTGAGCGAGGAAGCGGAAGAGCGCCCAATACGCAAACCGCCTCTCCCCGCGCGTTGGCCGAT
TCATTAATGCAGCTGGCACGACAGGTTTCCCGACTGGAAAGCGGGCAGTGAGCGCAACGCAATTAATGTG
AGTTAGCTCACTCATTAGGCACCCCAGGCTTTACACTTTATGCTTCCGGCTCGTATGTTGTGTGGAATTG
TGAGCGGATAACAATTTCACACAGGAAACAGCTATGACCATGATTACGCCAAGCGCGCAATTAACCCTCA
CTAAAGGGAACAAAAGCTGGAGCTGCAAGC
