>Addgene plasmid #142539 | TFORF0120 | depositor partial sequence | sequence record 279755 | Insert
ACCGCCACCATGAACCTCCAGGCCCAGCCCAAGGCTCAGAACAAGCGGAAGCGTTGCCTCTTCGGGGGCC
AGGAACCAGCTCCCAAGGAGCAGCCCCCTCCCCTGCAGCCCCCCCAGCAGTCCATCAGAGTGAAGGAGGA
GCAGTACCTCGGGCACGAGGGTCCAGGAGGGGCAGTCTCCACCTCTCAGCCTGTGGAACTGCCCCCTCCT
AGCAGCCTGGCCCTGCTGAACTCTGTGGTATATGGGCCTGAGCGGACCTCAGCAGCCATGCTGTCCCAGC
AGGTGGCCTCAGTAAAGTGGCCCAACTCTGTGATGGCTCCAGGGCGGGGCCCGGAGCGTGGAGGAGGTGG
GGGTGTCAGTGACAGCAGCTGGCAGCAGCAGCCAGGCCAGCCTCCACCCCATTCAACATGGAACTGCCAC
AGTCTGTCCCTCTACAGTGCAACCAAGGGGAGCCCGCATCCTGGAGTGGGAGTCCCGACTTACTATAACC
ACCCTGAGGCACTGAAGCGGGAGAAAGCGGGGGGCCCACAGCTGGACCGCTATGTGCGACCAATGATGCC
ACAGAAGGTGCAGCTGGAGGTAGGGCGGCCCCAGGCACCCCTGAATTCTTTCCACGCAGCCAAGAAACCC
CCAAACCAGTCACTGCCCCTGCAACCCTTCCAGCTGGCATTCGGCCACCAGGTGAACCGGCAGGTCTTCC
GGCAGGGCCCACCGCCCCCAAACCCGGTGGCTGCCTTCCCTCCACAGAAGCAGCAGCAGCAGCAGCAACC
ACAGCAGCAGCAGCAGCAGCAGCAGGCAGCCCTACCCCAGATGCCGCTCTTTGAGAACTTCTATTCCATG
CCGCAGCAACCCTCGCAGCAACCCCAGGACTTTGGCCTGCAGCCAGCTGGGCCACTGGGACAGTCCCACC
TGGCTCACCACAGCATGGCACCCTACCCCTTCCCCCCCAACCCAGATATGAACCCAGAACTGCGCAAGGC
CCTTCTGCAGGACTCAGCCCCGCAGCCAGCGCTACCTCAGGTCCAGATCCCCTTCCCCCGCCGCTCCCGC
CGCCTCTCTAAGGAGGGTATCCTGCCTCCCAGCGCCCTGGATGGGGCTGGCACCCAGCCTGGGCAGGAGG
CCACTGGCAACCTGTTCCTACATCACTGGCCCCTGCAGCAGCCGCCACCTGGCTCCCTGGGGCAGCCCCA
TCCTGAAGCTCTGGGATTCCCGCTGGAGCTGAGGGAGTCGCAGCTACTGCCTGATGGGGAGAGACTAGCA
CCCAATGGCCGGGAGCGAGAGGCTCCTGCCATGGGCAGCGAGGAGGGCATGAGGGCAGTGAGCACAGGGG
ACTGTGGGCAGGTGCTACGGGGCGGAGTGATCCAGAGCACGCGACGGAGGCGCCGGGCATCCCAGGAGGC
CAATTTGCTGACCCTGGCCCAGAAGGCTGTGGAGCTGGCCTCACTGCAGAATGCAAAGGATGGCAGTGGT
TCTGAAGAGAAGCGGAAAAGTGTATTGGCCTCAACTACCAAGTGTGGGGTGGAGTTTTCTGAGCCTTCCT
TAGCCACCAAGCGAGCACGAGAAGACAGTGGGATGGTACCCCTCATCATCCCAGTGTCTGTGCCTGTGCG
AACTGTGGACCCAACTGAGGCAGCCCAGGCTGGAGGTCTTGATGAGGACGGGAAGGGTCCTGAACAGAAC
CCTGCTGAGCACAAGCCATCAGTCATCGTCACCCGCAGGCGGTCCACCCGAATCCCCGGGACAGATGCTC
AAGCTCAGGCAGAGGACATGAATGTCAAGTTGGAGGGGGAGCCTTCCGTGCGGAAACCAAAGCAGCGGCC
CAGGCCCGAGCCCCTCATCATCCCCACCAAGGCGGGCACTTTCATCGCCCCTCCCGTCTACTCCAACATC
ACCCCATACCAGAGCCACCTGCGCTCTCCCGTGCGCCTAGCTGACCACCCCTCTGAGCGGAGCTTTGAGC
TACCTCCCTACACGCCGCCCCCCATCCTCAGCCCTGTGCGGGAAGGCTCTGGCCTCTACTTCAATGCCAT
CATATCAACCAGCACCATCCCTGCCCCTCCTCCCATCACGCCTAAGAGTGCCCATCGCACGCTGCTCCGG
ACTAACAGTGCTGAAGTAACCCCGCCTGTCCTCTCTGTGATGGGGGAGGCCACCCCAGTGAGCATCGAGC
CACGGATCAACGTGGGCTCCCGGTTCCAGGCAGAAATCCCCTTGATGAGGGACCGTGCCCTGGCAGCTGC
AGATCCCCACAAGGCTGACTTGGTGTGGCAGCCATGGGAGGACCTAGAGAGCAGCCGGGAGAAGCAGAGG
CAAGTGGAAGACCTGCTGACAGCCGCCTGCTCCAGCATTTTCCCTGGTGCTGGCACCAACCAGGAGCTGG
CCCTGCACTGTCTGCACGAATCCAGAGGAGACATCCTGGAAACGCTGAATAAGCTGCTGCTGAAGAAGCC
CCTGCGGCCCCACAACCATCCGCTGGCAACTTATCACTACACAGGCTCTGACCAGTGGAAGATGGCCGAG
AGGAAGCTGTTCAACAAAGGCATTGCCATCTACAAGAAGGATTTCTTCCTGGTGCAGAAGCTGATCCAGA
CCAAGACCGTGGCCCAGTGCGTGGAGTTCTACTACACCTACAAGAAGCAGGTGAAAATCGGCCGCAATGG
GACTCTAACCTTTGGGGATGTGGATACGAGCGATGAGAAGTCGGCCCAGGAAGAGGTTGAAGTGGATATT
AAGACTTCCCAAAAGTTCCCAAGGGTGCCTCTTCCCAGAAGAGAGTCCCCAAGTGAAGAGAGGCTGGAGC
CCAAGAGGGAGGTGAAGGAGCCCAGGAAGGAGGGGGAGGAGGAGGTGCCAGAGATCCAAGAGAAGGAGGA
GCAGGAAGAGGGGCGAGAGCGCAGCAGGCGGGCAGCGGCAGTCAAAGCCACGCAGACACTACAGGCCAAT
GAGTCGGCCAGTGACATCCTCATCCTCCGGAGCCACGAGTCCAACGCCCCTGGGTCTGCCGGTGGCCAGG
CCTCGGAGAAGCCAAGGGAAGGGACAGGGAAGTCACGAAGGGCACTACCTTTTTCAGAGAAGAAGAAAAA
AACAGAGACATTCAGTAAGACCCAGAATCAGGAGAACACTTTCCCCTGTAAAAAATGTGGCAGGTAGTAA
TGAACTAGTCCGTAACTTGAAAGTATTTCGATTTCTTGGCTTTATATATCTTGTGGAAAGGACGATGAAG
CTCACGGTATAAAGGTCGC
