>Addgene plasmid #142539 | TFORF0120 | depositor partial sequence | sequence record 279756 | Barcode
TGAAGCTCACGGTATAAAGGTCGC
